>Addgene plasmid #223136 | pCMV-T7-PEmax-P2A-EGFP (LM1589) | addgene full sequence | sequence record 447644 | Addgene NGS Result
TAGGGTTAGGCGTTTTGCGCTGCTTCGCGATGTACGGGCCAGATATACGCGTTGACATTGATTATTGACT
AGTTATTAATAGTAATCAATTACGGGGTCATTAGTTCATAGCCCATATATGGAGTTCCGCGTTACATAAC
TTACGGTAAATGGCCCGCCTGGCTGACCGCCCAACGACCCCCGCCCATTGACGTCAATAATGACGTATGT
TCCCATAGTAACGCCAATAGGGACTTTCCATTGACGTCAATGGGTGGAGTATTTACGGTAAACTGCCCAC
TTGGCAGTACATCAAGTGTATCATATGCCAAGTACGCCCCCTATTGACGTCAATGACGGTAAATGGCCCG
CCTGGCATTATGCCCAGTACATGACCTTATGGGACTTTCCTACTTGGCAGTACATCTACGTATTAGTCAT
CGCTATTACCATGGTGATGCGGTTTTGGCAGTACATCAATGGGCGTGGATAGCGGTTTGACTCACGGGGA
TTTCCAAGTCTCCACCCCATTGACGTCAATGGGAGTTTGTTTTGGCACCAAAATCAACGGGACTTTCCAA
AATGTCGTAACAACTCCGCCCCATTGACGCAAATGGGCGGTAGGCGTGTACGGTGGGAGGTCTATATAAG
CAGAGCTGGTTTAGTGAACCGTCAGATCCGCTAGAGATCCGCGGCCGCTAATACGACTCACTATAGGGAG
AGCCGCCACCATGAAACGGACAGCCGACGGAAGCGAGTTCGAGTCACCAAAGAAGAAGCGGAAAGTCGAC
AAGAAGTACAGCATCGGCCTGGACATCGGCACCAACTCTGTGGGCTGGGCCGTGATCACCGACGAGTACA
AGGTGCCCAGCAAGAAATTCAAGGTGCTGGGCAACACCGACCGGCACAGCATCAAGAAGAACCTGATCGG
AGCCCTGCTGTTCGACAGCGGCGAAACAGCCGAGGCCACCCGGCTGAAGAGAACCGCCAGAAGAAGATAC
ACCAGACGGAAGAACCGGATCTGCTATCTGCAAGAGATCTTCAGCAACGAGATGGCCAAGGTGGACGACA
GCTTCTTCCACAGACTGGAAGAGTCCTTCCTGGTGGAAGAGGATAAGAAGCACGAGCGGCACCCCATCTT
CGGCAACATCGTGGACGAGGTGGCCTACCACGAGAAGTACCCCACCATCTACCACCTGAGAAAGAAACTG
GTGGACAGCACCGACAAGGCCGACCTGCGGCTGATCTATCTGGCCCTGGCCCACATGATCAAGTTCCGGG
GCCACTTCCTGATCGAGGGCGACCTGAACCCCGACAACAGCGACGTGGACAAGCTGTTCATCCAGCTGGT
GCAGACCTACAACCAGCTGTTCGAGGAAAACCCCATCAACGCCAGCGGCGTGGACGCCAAGGCCATCCTG
TCTGCCAGACTGAGCAAGAGCAGAAAGCTGGAAAATCTGATCGCCCAGCTGCCCGGCGAGAAGAAGAATG
GCCTGTTCGGAAACCTGATTGCCCTGAGCCTGGGCCTGACCCCCAACTTCAAGAGCAACTTCGACCTGGC
CGAGGATGCCAAACTGCAGCTGAGCAAGGACACCTACGACGACGACCTGGACAACCTGCTGGCCCAGATC
GGCGACCAGTACGCCGACCTGTTTCTGGCCGCCAAGAACCTGTCCGACGCCATCCTGCTGAGCGACATCC
TGAGAGTGAACACCGAGATCACCAAGGCCCCCCTGAGCGCCTCTATGATCAAGAGATACGACGAGCACCA
CCAGGACCTGACCCTGCTGAAAGCTCTCGTGCGGCAGCAGCTGCCTGAGAAGTACAAAGAGATTTTCTTC
GACCAGAGCAAGAACGGCTACGCCGGCTACATTGACGGCGGAGCCAGCCAGGAAGAGTTCTACAAGTTCA
TCAAGCCCATCCTGGAAAAGATGGACGGCACCGAGGAACTGCTCGTGAAGCTGAAGAGAGAGGACCTGCT
GCGGAAGCAGCGGACCTTCGACAACGGCAGCATCCCCCACCAGATCCACCTGGGAGAGCTGCACGCCATT
CTGCGGCGGCAGGAAGATTTTTACCCATTCCTGAAGGACAACCGGGAAAAGATCGAGAAGATCCTGACCT
TCCGCATCCCCTACTACGTGGGCCCTCTGGCCAGGGGAAACAGCAGATTCGCCTGGATGACCAGAAAGAG
CGAGGAAACCATCACCCCCTGGAACTTCGAGGAAGTGGTGGACAAGGGCGCTTCCGCCCAGAGCTTCATC
GAGCGGATGACCAACTTCGATAAGAACCTGCCCAACGAGAAGGTGCTGCCCAAGCACAGCCTGCTGTACG
AGTACTTCACCGTGTATAACGAGCTGACCAAAGTGAAATACGTGACCGAGGGAATGAGAAAGCCCGCCTT
CCTGAGCGGCGAGCAGAAAAAGGCCATCGTGGACCTGCTGTTCAAGACCAACCGGAAAGTGACCGTGAAG
CAGCTGAAAGAGGACTACTTCAAGAAAATCGAGTGCTTCGACTCCGTGGAAATCTCCGGCGTGGAAGATC
GGTTCAACGCCTCCCTGGGCACATACCACGATCTGCTGAAAATTATCAAGGACAAGGACTTCCTGGACAA
TGAGGAAAACGAGGACATTCTGGAAGATATCGTGCTGACCCTGACACTGTTTGAGGACAGAGAGATGATC
GAGGAACGGCTGAAAACCTATGCCCACCTGTTCGACGACAAAGTGATGAAGCAGCTGAAGCGGCGGAGAT
ACACCGGCTGGGGCAGGCTGAGCCGGAAGCTGATCAACGGCATCCGGGACAAGCAGTCCGGCAAGACAAT
CCTGGATTTCCTGAAGTCCGACGGCTTCGCCAACAGAAACTTCATGCAGCTGATCCACGACGACAGCCTG
ACCTTTAAAGAGGACATCCAGAAAGCCCAGGTGTCCGGCCAGGGCGATAGCCTGCACGAGCACATTGCCA
ATCTGGCCGGCAGCCCCGCCATTAAGAAGGGCATCCTGCAGACAGTGAAGGTGGTGGACGAGCTCGTGAA
AGTGATGGGCCGGCACAAGCCCGAGAACATCGTGATCGAAATGGCCAGAGAGAACCAGACCACCCAGAAG
GGACAGAAGAACAGCCGCGAGAGAATGAAGCGGATCGAAGAGGGCATCAAAGAGCTGGGCAGCCAGATCC
TGAAAGAACACCCCGTGGAAAACACCCAGCTGCAGAACGAGAAGCTGTACCTGTACTACCTGCAGAATGG
GCGGGATATGTACGTGGACCAGGAACTGGACATCAACCGGCTGTCCGACTACGATGTGGACGCTATCGTG
CCTCAGAGCTTTCTGAAGGACGACTCCATCGACAACAAGGTGCTGACCAGAAGCGACAAGAACCGGGGCA
AGAGCGACAACGTGCCCTCCGAAGAGGTCGTGAAGAAGATGAAGAACTACTGGCGGCAGCTGCTGAACGC
CAAGCTGATTACCCAGAGAAAGTTCGACAATCTGACCAAGGCCGAGAGAGGCGGCCTGAGCGAACTGGAT
AAGGCCGGCTTCATCAAGAGACAGCTGGTGGAAACCCGGCAGATCACAAAGCACGTGGCACAGATCCTGG
ACTCCCGGATGAACACTAAGTACGACGAGAATGACAAGCTGATCCGGGAAGTGAAAGTGATCACCCTGAA
GTCCAAGCTGGTGTCCGATTTCCGGAAGGATTTCCAGTTTTACAAAGTGCGCGAGATCAACAACTACCAC
CACGCCCACGACGCCTACCTGAACGCCGTCGTGGGAACCGCCCTGATCAAAAAGTACCCTAAGCTGGAAA
GCGAGTTCGTGTACGGCGACTACAAGGTGTACGACGTGCGGAAGATGATCGCCAAGAGCGAGCAGGAAAT
CGGCAAGGCTACCGCCAAGTACTTCTTCTACAGCAACATCATGAACTTTTTCAAGACCGAGATTACCCTG
GCCAACGGCGAGATCCGGAAGCGGCCTCTGATCGAGACAAACGGCGAAACCGGGGAGATCGTGTGGGATA
AGGGCCGGGATTTTGCCACCGTGCGGAAAGTGCTGAGCATGCCCCAAGTGAATATCGTGAAAAAGACCGA
GGTGCAGACAGGCGGCTTCAGCAAAGAGTCTATCCTGCCCAAGAGGAACAGCGATAAGCTGATCGCCAGA
AAGAAGGACTGGGACCCTAAGAAGTACGGCGGCTTCGACAGCCCCACCGTGGCCTATTCTGTGCTGGTGG
TGGCCAAAGTGGAAAAGGGCAAGTCCAAGAAACTGAAGAGTGTGAAAGAGCTGCTGGGGATCACCATCAT
GGAAAGAAGCAGCTTCGAGAAGAATCCCATCGACTTTCTGGAAGCCAAGGGCTACAAAGAAGTGAAAAAG
GACCTGATCATCAAGCTGCCTAAGTACTCCCTGTTCGAGCTGGAAAACGGCCGGAAGAGAATGCTGGCCT
CTGCCGGCGAACTGCAGAAGGGAAACGAACTGGCCCTGCCCTCCAAATATGTGAACTTCCTGTACCTGGC
CAGCCACTATGAGAAGCTGAAGGGCTCCCCCGAGGATAATGAGCAGAAACAGCTGTTTGTGGAACAGCAC
AAGCACTACCTGGACGAGATCATCGAGCAGATCAGCGAGTTCTCCAAGAGAGTGATCCTGGCCGACGCTA
ATCTGGACAAAGTGCTGTCCGCCTACAACAAGCACCGGGATAAGCCCATCAGAGAGCAGGCCGAGAATAT
CATCCACCTGTTTACCCTGACCAATCTGGGAGCCCCTGCCGCCTTCAAGTACTTTGACACCACCATCGAC
CGGAAGAGGTACACCAGCACCAAAGAGGTGCTGGACGCCACCCTGATCCACCAGAGCATCACCGGCCTGT
ACGAGACACGGATCGACCTGTCTCAGCTGGGAGGTGACTCCGGCGGAAGCTCTGGTGGCAGCAAGCGGAC
CGCCGACGGCTCTGAATTCGAGAGCCCTAAGAAGAAAAGAAAGGTGAGCGGAGGCTCTAGCGGCGGAAGC
ACCCTGAACATTGAAGACGAGTATAGACTGCATGAAACAAGCAAGGAACCCGACGTGTCCCTGGGCTCCA
CCTGGCTGTCCGACTTTCCCCAGGCCTGGGCCGAGACAGGAGGAATGGGCCTGGCCGTGCGGCAGGCACC
CCTGATCATCCCTCTGAAGGCCACCTCTACACCCGTGAGCATCAAGCAGTACCCTATGTCTCAGGAGGCC
AGACTGGGCATCAAGCCTCACATCCAGAGGCTGCTGGACCAGGGCATCCTGGTGCCATGCCAGAGCCCCT
GGAACACACCACTGCTGCCCGTGAAGAAGCCAGGCACCAATGACTATAGACCCGTGCAGGATCTGAGAGA
GGTGAACAAGAGGGTGGAGGATATCCACCCCACCGTGCCCAACCCTTACAATCTGCTGTCCGGCCTGCCC
CCTTCTCACCAGTGGTATACAGTGCTGGACCTGAAGGATGCCTTCTTTTGTCTGAGACTGCACCCTACCA
GCCAGCCACTGTTCGCCTTTGAGTGGAGGGACCCTGAGATGGGCATCTCTGGCCAGCTGACCTGGACACG
CCTGCCTCAGGGCTTCAAGAATAGCCCAACACTGTTTAACGAGGCCCTGCACCGCGACCTGGCAGATTTC
CGGATCCAGCACCCAGATCTGATCCTGCTGCAGTACGTGGACGATCTGCTGCTGGCCGCCACCAGCGAGC
TGGATTGCCAGCAGGGAACACGCGCCCTGCTGCAGACCCTGGGAAACCTGGGATATAGGGCATCCGCCAA
GAAGGCCCAGATCTGTCAGAAGCAGGTGAAGTACCTGGGCTATCTGCTGAAGGAGGGCCAGAGATGGCTG
ACAGAGGCCAGGAAGGAGACAGTGATGGGCCAGCCAACACCCAAGACCCCAAGACAGCTGAGGGAGTTCC
TGGGCAAAGCAGGATTTTGCAGGCTGTTCATCCCAGGATTCGCAGAGATGGCAGCACCTCTGTACCCACT
GACCAAGCCGGGCACCCTGTTTAATTGGGGCCCTGACCAGCAGAAGGCCTATCAGGAGATCAAGCAGGCC
CTGCTGACAGCACCAGCCCTGGGCCTGCCAGACCTGACCAAGCCTTTCGAGCTGTTTGTGGATGAGAAGC
AGGGCTACGCCAAGGGCGTGCTGACCCAGAAGCTGGGACCATGGAGACGGCCCGTGGCCTATCTGTCCAA
GAAGCTGGACCCAGTGGCAGCAGGATGGCCACCATGCCTGAGGATGGTGGCAGCAATCGCCGTGCTGACA
AAGGATGCCGGCAAGCTGACCATGGGACAGCCACTGGTCATCCTGGCACCACACGCAGTGGAGGCCCTGG
TGAAGCAGCCTCCAGATCGCTGGCTGTCTAACGCCCGGATGACACACTACCAGGCCCTGCTGCTGGACAC
CGATCGCGTGCAGTTTGGCCCTGTGGTGGCCCTGAATCCAGCCACCCTGCTGCCTCTGCCAGAGGAGGGC
CTGCAGCACAACTGTCTGGACATCCTGGCAGAGGCACACGGAACAAGGCCAGACCTGACCGATCAGCCCC
TGCCTGACGCCGATCACACATGGTATACCGATGGAAGCTCCCTGCTGCAGGAGGGCCAGAGGAAGGCAGG
AGCAGCAGTGACCACAGAGACAGAAGTGATCTGGGCCAAGGCCCTGCCAGCAGGCACATCCGCCCAGCGG
GCCGAGCTGATCGCCCTGACCCAGGCCCTGAAGATGGCCGAGGGCAAGAAGCTGAACGTGTACACAGACT
CCAGATATGCCTTCGCCACCGCACACATCCACGGAGAGATCTACAGGCGCCGGGGCTGGCTGACCTCTGA
GGGCAAGGAGATCAAGAACAAGGATGAGATCCTGGCCCTGCTGAAGGCCCTGTTTCTGCCCAAGCGGCTG
AGCATCATCCACTGTCCTGGACACCAGAAGGGACACTCCGCCGAGGCAAGGGGCAATCGGATGGCCGACC
AGGCCGCCAGAAAGGCTGCTATTACTGAAACTCCCGACACTTCCACTCTGCTGATTGAAAACTCCTCCCC
TTCTGGCGGCTCAAAAAGAACCGCCGACGGCAGCGAATTCGAGTCTCCCAAGAAGAAGAGGAAAGTCGGC
TCTGGCCCTGCCGCTAAGAGAGTGAAGCTGGACGGAGGCGGTGGAAGCGGCGCAACAAACTTCTCTCTGC
TGAAACAAGCCGGAGATGTCGAAGAGAATCCTGGACCGATGGTGAGCAAGGGCGAGGAGCTGTTCACCGG
GGTGGTGCCCATCCTGGTCGAGCTGGACGGCGACGTAAACGGCCACAAGTTCAGCGTGTCCGGCGAGGGC
GAGGGCGATGCCACCTACGGCAAGCTGACCCTGAAGTTCATCTGCACCACCGGCAAGCTGCCCGTGCCCT
GGCCCACCCTCGTGACCACCCTGACCTACGGCGTGCAGTGCTTCAGCCGCTACCCCGACCACATGAAGCA
GCACGACTTCTTCAAGTCCGCCATGCCCGAAGGCTACGTCCAGGAGCGCACCATCTTCTTCAAGGACGAC
GGCAACTACAAGACCCGCGCCGAGGTGAAGTTCGAGGGCGACACCCTGGTGAACCGCATCGAGCTGAAGG
GCATCGACTTCAAGGAGGACGGCAACATCCTGGGGCACAAGCTGGAGTACAACTACAACAGCCACAACGT
CTATATCATGGCCGACAAGCAGAAGAACGGCATCAAGGTGAACTTCAAGATCCGCCACAACATCGAGGAC
GGCAGCGTGCAGCTCGCCGACCACTACCAGCAGAACACCCCCATCGGCGACGGCCCCGTGCTGCTGCCCG
ACAACCACTACCTGAGCACCCAGTCCGCCCTGAGCAAAGACCCCAACGAGAAGCGCGATCACATGGTCCT
GCTGGAGTTCGTGACCGCCGCCGGGATCACTCTCGGCATGGACGAGCTGTACAAGTAACCGGTCATCATC
ACCATCACCATTGAGTTTAAACCCGCTGATCAGCCTCGACTGTGCCTTCTAGTTGCCAGCCATCTGTTGT
TTGCCCCTCCCCCGTGCCTTCCTTGACCCTGGAAGGTGCCACTCCCACTGTCCTTTCCTAATAAAATGAG
AAAATTGCATCGCATTGTCTGAGTAGGTGTCATTCTATTCTGGGGGGTGGGGTGGGGCAGGACAGCAAGG
GGGAGGATTGGGAAGACAATAGCAGGCATGCTGGGGATGCGGTGGGCTCTATGGCTTCTGAGGCGGAAAG
AACCAGCTGGGGCTCGATACCGTCGACCTCTAGCTAGAGCTTGGCGTAATCATGGTCATAGCTGTTTCCT
GTGTGAAATTGTTATCCGCTCACAATTCCACACAACATACGAGCCGGAAGCATAAAGTGTAAAGCCTAGG
GTGCCTAATGAGTGAGCTAACTCACATTAATTGCGTTGCGCTCACTGCCCGCTTTCCAGTCGGGAAACCT
GTCGTGCCAGCTGCATTAATGAATCGGCCAACGCGCGGGGAGAGGCGGTTTGCGTATTGGGCGCTCTTCC
GCTTCCTCGCTCACTGACTCGCTGCGCTCGGTCGTTCGGCTGCGGCGAGCGGTATCAGCTCACTCAAAGG
CGGTAATACGGTTATCCACAGAATCAGGGGATAACGCAGGAAAGAACATGTGAGCAAAAGGCCAGCAAAA
GGCCAGGAACCGTAAAAAGGCCGCGTTGCTGGCGTTTTTCCATAGGCTCCGCCCCCCTGACGAGCATCAC
AAAAATCGACGCTCAAGTCAGAGGTGGCGAAACCCGACAGGACTATAAAGATACCAGGCGTTTCCCCCTG
GAAGCTCCCTCGTGCGCTCTCCTGTTCCGACCCTGCCGCTTACCGGATACCTGTCCGCCTTTCTCCCTTC
GGGAAGCGTGGCGCTTTCTCATAGCTCACGCTGTAGGTATCTCAGTTCGGTGTAGGTCGTTCGCTCCAAG
CTGGGCTGTGTGCACGAACCCCCCGTTCAGCCCGACCGCTGCGCCTTATCCGGTAACTATCGTCTTGAGT
CCAACCCGGTAAGACACGACTTATCGCCACTGGCAGCAGCCACTGGTAACAGGATTAGCAGAGCGAGGTA
TGTAGGCGGTGCTACAGAGTTCTTGAAGTGGTGGCCTAACTACGGCTACACTAGAAGAACAGTATTTGGT
ATCTGCGCTCTGCTGAAGCCAGTTACCTTCGGAAAAAGAGTTGGTAGCTCTTGATCCGGCAAACAAACCA
CCGCTGGTAGCGGTGGTTTTTTTGTTTGCAAGCAGCAGATTACGCGCAGAAAAAAAGGATCTCAAGAAGA
TCCTTTGATCTTTTCTACGGGGTCTGACACTCAGTGGAACGAAAACTCACGTTAAGGGATTTTGGTCATG
AGATTATCAAAAAGGATCTTCACCTAGATCCTTTTAAATTAAAAATGAAGTTTTAAATCAATCTAAAGTA
TATATGAGTAAACTTGGTCTGACAGTTACCAATGCTTAATCAGTGAGGCACCTATCTCAGCGATCTGTCT
ATTTCGTTCATCCATAGTTGCCTGACTCCCCGTCGTGTAGATAACTACGATACGGGAGGGCTTACCATCT
GGCCCCAGTGCTGCAATGATACCGCGAGACCCACGCTCACCGGCTCCAGATTTATCAGCAATAAACCAGC
CAGCCGGAAGGGCCGAGCGCAGAAGTGGTCCTGCAACTTTATCCGCCTCCATCCAGTCTATTAATTGTTG
CCGGGAAGCTAGAGTAAGTAGTTCGCCAGTTAATAGTTTGCGCAACGTTGTTGCCATTGCTACAGGCATC
GTGGTGTCACGCTCGTCGTTTGGTATGGCTTCATTCAGCTCCGGTTCCCAACGATCAAGGCGAGTTACAT
GATCCCCCATGTTGTGCAAAAAAGCGGTTAGCTCCTTCGGTCCTCCGATCGTTGTCAGAAGTAAGTTGGC
CGCAGTGTTATCACTCATGGTTATGGCAGCACTGCATAATTCTCTTACTGTCATGCCATCCGTAAGATGC
TTTTCTGTGACTGGTGAGTACTCAACCAAGTCATTCTGAGAATAGTGTATGCGGCGACCGAGTTGCTCTT
GCCCGGCGTCAATACGGGATAATACCGCGCCACATAGCAGAACTTTAAAAGTGCTCATCATTGGAAAACG
TTCTTCGGGGCGAAAACTCTCAAGGATCTTACCGCTGTTGAGATCCAGTTCGATGTAACCCACTCGTGCA
CCCAACTGATCTTCAGCATCTTTTACTTTCACCAGCGTTTCTGGGTGAGCAAAAACAGGAAGGCAAAATG
CCGCAAAAAAGGGAATAAGGGCGACACGGAAATGTTGAATACTCATACTCTTCCTTTTTCAATATTATTG
AAGCATTTATCAGGGTTATTGTCTCATGAGCGGATACATATTTGAATGTATTTAGAAAAATAAACAAATA
GGGGTTCCGCGCACATTTCCCCGAAAAGTGCCACCTGACGTCGACGGATCGGGAGATCGATCTCCCGATC
CCCTAGGGTCGACTCTCAGTACAATCTGCTCTGATGCCGCATAGTTAAGCCAGTATCTGCTCCCTGCTTG
TGTGTTGGAGGTCGCTGAGTAGTGCGCGAGCAAAATTTAAGCTACAACAAGGCAAGGCTTGACCGACAAT
TGCATGAAGAATCTGCT
Features (pLannotate 1.2.2; 17 found; start..end, strand, type, name):
     54..433     +  enhancer       CMV enhancer: human cytomegalovirus immediate early enhancer
    434..637     +  promoter       CMV promoter: human cytomegalovirus (CMV) immediate early promoter
    679..697     +  promoter       T7 promoter: promoter for bacteriophage T7 RNA polymerase
    768..4869    +  CDS            dCas9 (fragment): catalytically dead mutant of the Cas9 endonuclease from the Streptococcus pyogenes Type II CRISPR/Cas system RNA-guided DNA-binding protein that lacks endonuclease activity due to the D10A mutation in the RuvC catalytic domain and the N863A mutation in the HNH catalytic domain
   4971..7001    +  CDS            gag-pol (fragment): POL_MLVMS - Experimental evidence at protein level: Swiss-Prot protein existence level 1. [Integrase]: Catalyzes viral DNA integration into the host chromosome, by performing a series of DNA cutting and joining reactions. This enzyme activity takes place after virion entry into a cell and reverse transcription of the RNA genome in dsDNA. The first step in the integration process is 3' processing. This step requires a complex comprising the viral genome, matrix protein and integrase. This complex is called the pre-integration complex (PIC). The integrase protein removes 2 nucleotides from each
   7179..7898    +  CDS            EGFP: the original enhanced GFP (Yang et al., 1996) mammalian codon-optimized
   7950..8174    +  polyA_signal   bGH poly(A) signal: bovine growth hormone polyadenylation signal
   8178..8199    +  promoter       SV40 promoter (fragment): SV40 enhancer and early promoter
   8204..8220    +  misc_feature   MCS (fragment): pBluescript multiple cloning site
   8269..8285    -  protein_bind   lac operator: The lac repressor binds to the lac operator to inhibit transcription in E. coli. This inhibition can be relieved by adding lactose or isopropyl-β-D-thiogalactopyranoside (IPTG). lac repressor encoded by lacI
   8293..8323    -  promoter       lac promoter: promoter for the E. coli lac operon
   8338..8359    -  protein_bind   CAP binding site: CAP binding activates transcription in the presence of cAMP. E. coli catabolite activator protein
   8372..8464    -  CDS            lacI (fragment): lac repressor; lacI; The lac repressor binds to the lac operator to inhibit transcription in E. coli. This inhibition can be relieved by adding lactose or isopropyl-β-D-thiogalactopyranoside (IPTG).
   8647..9235    -  rep_origin     ori: high-copy-number ColE1/pMB1/pBR322/pUC origin of replication
   9406..10266   -  CDS            AmpR: β-lactamase; bla; confers resistance to ampicillin, carbenicillin, and related antibiotics
  10267..10371   -  promoter       AmpR promoter: bla
  10442..10486   -  misc_feature   bom (fragment): basis of mobility region from pBR322
