[The description below was written by a language model from this plasmid's Addgene catalogue record and pLannotate feature annotations shown in this document.]
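Description:
pCMV-T7-PEmax-P2A-EGFP (LM1589) is a 10,587 nt mammalian expression and CRISPR plasmid built by Gibson cloning on the pCMV-PEmax backbone. It is propagated in E. coli as a high-copy plasmid through a ColE1/pUC-type origin and selected with ampicillin via the β-lactamase gene and its native promoter. Short remnants of lac regulatory elements, an SV40 promoter fragment, a cloning-site fragment and a pBR322 bom fragment are also annotated in the backbone; they appear to be vestigial rather than functional parts of the design.

The payload is a single human codon-optimized, synthetic open reading frame encoding the PEmax prime editor followed by P2A-EGFP. PEmax is a fusion of an SpCas9 H840A nickase to an engineered Moloney murine leukemia virus reverse transcriptase carrying the PE2-derived mutations. The automated annotation labels these two segments as a "dCas9 fragment" and a "gag-pol fragment". Those labels are nearest-match database calls, and the catalogue entry defines the Cas9 as a nickase and the second segment as the RT domain. A bipartite NLS sits at the N terminus, and SV40 and c-Myc NLSs follow the editor. The P2A peptide then causes EGFP to be released as a separate protein, so fluorescence reports on cells expressing the editor. Transcription in human cells is driven by the CMV enhancer/promoter and terminated by the bGH polyadenylation signal. A T7 promoter placed just upstream of the coding sequence additionally allows in vitro transcription of the editor mRNA. The plasmid carries no pegRNA cassette in the annotated features, so the guide must be supplied separately. It is suited to prime editing experiments in human cells in which transfected cells are tracked or enriched by EGFP.
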