Addgene plasmid #223136: pCMV-T7-PEmax-P2A-EGFP (LM1589)
Purpose: pCMV and pT7 Human expression plasmid for PEmax(nSpCas9(H840A)-M-MMLV_RT**)-P2A-EGFP
Depositing lab: Benjamin Kleinstiver. Depositing organization: Massachusetts General Hospital. Publication: Custom CRISPR-Cas9 PAM variants via scalable engineering and machine learning. Silverstein RA, Kim N, Kroell AS, Walton RT, Delano J, Butcher RM, Pacesa M, Smith BK, Christie KA, Ha LL, Meis RJ, Clark AB, Spinner AD, Lazzarotto CR, Li Y, Matsubara A, Urbina EO, Dahl GA, Correia BE, Marks DS, Tsai SQ, Pinello L, De Ravin SS, Liu Q, Kleinstiver BP. Nature. 2025 Apr 22. doi: 10.1038/s41586-025-09021-y. PubMed 40262634.
Backbone
  Vector backbone: pCMV-Pemax
  Backbone manufacturer: David Liu, Addgene plasmid #174820
  Vector type: Mammalian Expression, CRISPR
Growth in bacteria
  Bacterial resistance: Ampicillin, 100 μg/mL
  Growth temperature: 37°C
  Growth strain: DH5alpha
  Copy number: High Copy
Gene/Insert
  Gene/Insert name: human codon optimized PEmax-P2A-EGFP (alt names: LM1589; PEmax-P2A-EGFP)
  Species: Synthetic
  Mutation: M-MLV mutations from PE2 (Anzalone et al. Nature 2019)
  Promoter: CMV and T7
  Tag / fusion protein: BPNLS (N terminal on insert); NLS(SV40)-NLS(cMyc)-P2A-EGFP (C terminal on insert)
  Cloning method: Gibson Cloning
  Sequencing primers: 5′ oBK6928-CCAAGTCTCCACCCCATTGACG; 3′ oBK219-GGGAGTGGCACCTTCCAGGGTC
Terms and licenses: Academic/Nonprofit Terms; Industry Terms: Not Available to Industry
How to cite: pCMV-T7-PEmax-P2A-EGFP (LM1589) was a gift from Benjamin Kleinstiver (Addgene plasmid # 223136 ; http://n2t.net/addgene:223136 ; RRID:Addgene_223136)
